Addgene plasmid #44337: pMX-mTAF6
Depositing lab: Marc Timmers. Depositing organization: University Medical Centre Utrecht. Publication: A central role for TFIID in the pluripotent transcription circuitry. Pijnappel WW, Esch D, Baltissen MP, Wu G, Mischerikow N, Bergsma AJ, van der Wal E, Han DW, Bruch Hv, Moritz S, Lijnzaad P, Altelaar AF, Sameith K, Zaehres H, Heck AJ, Holstege FC, Scholer HR, Timmers HT. Nature. 2013 Mar 28;495(7442):516-9. doi: 10.1038/nature11970. Epub 2013 Mar 17. PubMed 23503660.
Backbone
  Vector backbone: pMX
  Total vector size (bp): 6807
  Vector type: Mammalian Expression, Retroviral
Growth in bacteria
  Bacterial resistance: Ampicillin, 100 μg/mL
  Growth temperature: 37°C
  Growth strain: Stbl3
  Growth instructions: Standard
  Copy number: Unknown
Gene/Insert
  Gene/Insert name: TAF6 (alt name: TBP-associated factor 6)
  Species: M. musculus (mouse)
  Insert size (bp): 2037
  Promoter: LTR
  Cloning method: Restriction Enzyme; 5′ cloning site EcoR1 (destroyed during cloning); 3′ cloning site EcoR1 (destroyed during cloning)
  Sequencing primers: 5′ pBMN_5_primer
Terms and licenses: Academic/Nonprofit Terms; Industry Terms: Not Available to Industry
How to cite: pMX-mTAF6 was a gift from Marc Timmers (Addgene plasmid # 44337 ; http://n2t.net/addgene:44337 ; RRID:Addgene_44337)
