[The description below was written by a language model from this plasmid's Addgene catalogue record and pLannotate feature annotations shown in this document.]
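Description:
pMX-mTAF6 is a 6,807 bp Moloney murine leukemia virus (MMLV)-based retroviral expression plasmid built on the pMX backbone, carrying the mouse Taf6 coding sequence (TBP-associated factor 6, also known as Taf2e). The roughly 2 kb insert was placed into the vector by restriction cloning at EcoRI sites that were destroyed in the process. In bacteria the plasmid is maintained through a high-copy ColE1/pUC-type origin and selected with ampicillin via the β-lactamase gene and its own promoter. A short lacI fragment near the origin appears to be a backbone remnant with no functional role.

The retroviral cassette begins with a 5′ MMLV LTR, which the record names as the promoter driving the insert. This is followed by the MMLV Ψ packaging signal (with an adjacent fragment annotated as MESV Ψ), a truncated gag region lacking its start codon that extends the packaging signal, and a pol-derived segment containing the splice acceptor. Taf6 sits immediately downstream, and the cassette closes with the 3′ LTR. The annotation software labels a short stretch of that region as a ΔU3 self-inactivating fragment, but this adjoins a longer standard MMLV LTR match and probably reflects sequence similarity rather than a self-inactivating design. No tag, reporter or mammalian selection marker is annotated. Because the viral structural genes are absent, infectious particles must be produced by supplying gag, pol and env in trans from packaging cells, after which the vector integrates into dividing target cells for stable expression of TAF6. TAF6 is a subunit of the general transcription factor TFIID, and the associated publication concerns the role of TFIID in the pluripotency transcription circuitry, which suggests the construct was used to overexpress this subunit in mouse cells.
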