Features (pLannotate 1.2.2; 12 found; start..end, strand, type, name):
     22..615     +  LTR            LTR: long terminal repeat from Moloney murine leukemia virus
    678..877     +  misc_feature   MMLV Ψ: packaging signal of Moloney murine leukemia virus (MMLV)
    929..1017    +  misc_feature   MESV Ψ (fragment): packaging signal of murine embryonic stem cell virus
   1094..1510    +  CDS            gag (truncated): truncated Moloney murine leukemia virus (MMLV) gag gene lacking the start codon
   1520..1894    +  misc_feature   pol region: Moloney murine leukemia virus (MMLV) pol region containing the splice acceptor site
   1950..3983    +  CDS            Taf6: TAF6_MOUSE - Also known as Taf2e. Experimental evidence at protein level: Swiss-Prot protein existence level 1. TAFs are components of the transcription factor IID (TFIID) complex, PCAF histone acetylase complex and TBP-free TAFII complex (TFTC). TIIFD is multimeric protein complex that plays a central role in mediating promoter responses to various activators and repressors (By similarity). From Mus musculus (Mouse).
   4190..4311    +  LTR            3' LTR (ΔU3) (fragment): self-inactivating 3' long terminal repeat (LTR) from Moloney murine leukemia virus
   4312..4781    +  LTR            LTR: long terminal repeat from Moloney murine leukemia virus
   4847..4899    -  CDS            lacI (fragment): lac repressor; lacI; The lac repressor binds to the lac operator to inhibit transcription in E. coli. This inhibition can be relieved by adding lactose or isopropyl-β-D-thiogalactopyranoside (IPTG).
   5082..5670    -  rep_origin     ori: high-copy-number ColE1/pMB1/pBR322/pUC origin of replication
   5834..6694    -  CDS            AmpR: β-lactamase; bla; confers resistance to ampicillin, carbenicillin, and related antibiotics
   6695..6799    -  promoter       AmpR promoter: bla
>Addgene plasmid #44337 | pMX-mTAF6 | depositor full sequence | sequence record 60335 | pMX-mTAF6 sequence 6807 bps
CCCGAAAAGTGCCACCTGCATAATGAAAGACCCCACCTGTAGGTTTGGCAAGCTAGCTTAAGTAACGCCA
TTTTGCAAGGCATGGAAAAATACATAACTGAGAATAGAAAAGTTCAGATCAAGGTCAGGAACAGATGGAA
CAGCTGAATATGGGCCAAACAGGATATCTGTGGTAAGCAGTTCCTGCCCCGGCTCAGGGCCAAGAACAGA
TGGAACAGCTGAATATGGGCCAAACAGGATATCTGTGGTAAGCAGTTCCTGCCCCGGCTCAGGGCCAAGA
ACAGATGGTCCCCAGATGCGGTCCAGCCCTCAGCAGTTTCTAGAGAACCATCAGATGTTTCCAGGGTGCC
CCAAGGACCTGAAATGACCCTGTGCCTTATTTGAACTAACCAATCAGTTCGCTTCTCGCTTCTGTTCGCG
CGCTTCTGCTCCCCGAGCTCAATAAAAGAGCCCACAACCCCTCACTCGGCGCGCCAGTCCTCCGATTGAC
TGAGTCGCCCGGGTACCCGTGTATCCAATAAACCCTCTTGCAGTTGCATCCGACTTGTGGTCTCGCTGTT
CCTTGGGAGGGTCTCCTCTGAGTGATTGACTACCCGTCAGCGGGGGTCTTTCATTTGGGGGCTCGTCCGG
GATCGGGAGACCCCTGCCCAGGGACCACCGACCCACCACCGGGAGGTAAGCTGGCCAGCAACTTATCTGT
GTCTGTCCGATTGTCTAGTGTCTATGACTGATTTTATGCGCCTGCGTCGGTACTAGTTAGCTAACTAGCT
CTGTATCTGGCGGACCCGTGGTGGAACTGACGAGTTCGGAACACCCGGCCGCAACCCTGGGAGACGTCCC
AGGGACTTCGGGGGCCGTTTTTGTGGCCCGACCTGAGTCCAAAAATCCCGATCGTTTTGGACTCTTTGGT
GCACCCCCCTAATAGGAGGGATATGTGGTTCTGGTAGGAGACGAGAACCTAAAACAGTTCCCGCCTCCGT
CTGAATTTTTGCTTTCGGTTTGGGACCGAAGCCGCGCCGCGCGTCTTGTCTGCTGCAGCATCGTTCTGTG
TTGTCTCTGTCTGACTGTGTTTCTGTATTTGTCTGAAAATTAGGGCCAGACTGTTACCACTCCCTTAAGT
TTGACCTTAGGTCACTGGAAAGATGTCGAGCGGATCGCTCACAACCAGTCGGTAGATGTCAAGAAGAGAC
GTTGGGTTACCTTCTGCTCTGCAGAATGGCCAACCTTTAACGTCGGATGGCCGCGAGACGGCACCTTTAA
CCGAGACCTCATCACCCAGGTTAAGATCAAGGTCTTTTCACCTGGCCCGCATGGACACCCAGACCAGGTC
CCCTACATCGTGACCTGGGAAGCCTTGGCTTTTGACCCCCCTCCCTGGGTCAAGCCCTTTGTACACCCTA
AGCCTCCGCCTCCTCTTCCTCCATCCGCCCCGTCTCTCCCCCTTGAACCTCCTCGTTCGACCCCGCCTCG
ATCCTCCCTTTATCCAGCCCTCACTCCTTCTCTAGGCGCCCCCATATGGCCATATGAGATCTTATATGGG
GCACCCCCGCCCCTTGTAAACTTCCCTGACCCTGACATGACAAGAGTTACTAACAGCCCCTCTCTCCAAG
CTCACTTACAGGCTCTCTACTTAGTCCAGCACGAAGTCTGGAGACCTCTGGCGGCAGCCTACCAAGAACA
ACTGGACCGACCGGTGGTACCTCACCCTTACCGAGTCGGCGACACAGTGTGGGTCCGCCGACACCAGACT
AAGAACCTAGAACCTCGCTGGAAAGGACCTTACACAGTCCTGCTGACCACCCCCACCGCCCTCAAAGTAG
ACGGCATCGCAGCTTGGATACACGCCGCCCACGTGAAGGCTGCCGACCCCGGGGGTGGACCATCCTCTAG
ACTGCCGGATCTAGCTAGTTAATTAAGGATCCCAGTGTGGTGGTACGGGAATTTCCAGCATGGCCGAGGA
GAAGAAACTGAAACTCAGCAATACTGTGTTGCCCTCTGAGTCCATGAAGGTGGTGGCAGAATCTATGGGC
ATTGCTCAGATTCAGGAGGAGACTTGCCAGCTACTGACAGATGAGGTCAGCTACCGCATCAAGGAGATTG
CCCAGGATGCCCTGAAGTTCATGCACATGGGGAAACGACAGAAGCTCACTACCAGTGACATTGACTATGC
ATTGAAGTTAAAGAATGTGGAGCCACTGTATGGCTTCCATGCTCAGGAGTTCATCCCTTTCCGGTTTGCC
TCTGGCGGGGGCCGGGAGCTGTACTTCTATGAAGAGAAGGAAGTGGACCTGAGTGACATCATCAACACCC
CTCTGCCTCGGGTGCCTCTGGATGTCTGCCTCAAAGCTCATTGGCTAAGCATCGAAGGCTGCCAGCCAGC
TATACCAGAGAATCCACCCCCAGCTCCCAAAGAGCAGCAGAAGGCTGAGGCCACAGAACCCCTGAAATCA
GCAAAGCCAGGCCAAGAAGAAGATGGACCCCTGAAAGGCAAAGGTCAAGGGGCAGCTGCAGCTGATGGCA
AAGGAAAAGAGAAGAAGGCACCTCCCTTGCTGGAGGGGGCCCCTTTCCGCCTGAAGCCCCGCAGCATCCA
TGAGCTGTCTGTGGAGCAGCAGCTGTATTACAAGGAGATCACGGAAGCCTGTGTGGGATCCTGTGAGGCC
AAGAGAGCGGAAGCTCTGCAGAGCATTGCCACGGACCCAGGGCTCTATCAGATGCTACCACGGTTCAGTA
CCTTCATCTCAGAGGGGGTCCGTGTGAATGTAGTTCAGAATAACCTGGCCTTGCTCATCTACCTGATGCG
TATGGTGAAGGCCCTGATGGACAACCCCACACTGTATCTAGAGAAATATGTGCATGAGCTCATTCCAGCA
GTAATGACCTGCATTGTGAGTAGACAGCTGTGCTTGCGGCCAGATGTGGACAATCACTGGGCACTCCGGG
ATTTTGCTGCCCGTCTAGTGGCCCAAATCTGTAAGCATTTCAGCACAACCACCAACAACATCCAATCCCG
AATCACTAAGACCTTTACCAAGAGCTGGGTCGACGAGAAGACTCCATGGACAACTCGATATGGCTCCATT
GCAGGCCTAGCAGAGCTGGGACATGATGTGATTAAGACGCTAATTCTGCCAAGGCTGCAGCAGGAAGGGG
AACGGATCCGCAGTGTCTTGGATGGGCCTGTGCTGAGCAACATCGACCGTATTGGAGCAGACCATGTGCA
GAGCCTTCTCCTGAAACACTGTGCCCCAGTACTGGCCAAGCTGCGCCCTCCACCTGACAATCAGGATGCC
TACCGGGGAGAATTTGGGTCCCTTGGGCCCCTTCTCTGTTCCCATGTGGTGAAGGCCAGGGCCCAGGCTG
CTCTACAAGCTCAGCAGGTCAACAGGACCACACTCACCATCACACAGCCTCGGCCCACACTGACCCTTTC
ACAGGCCCCTCAGCCAGGCCCTCGCACGCCTGGCTTATTGAAGGTCCCTGGCTCCATTGCCTTGCCTGTT
CAGACACTGGTGTCTGCGAGAGCTGCTGCTCCTCCTCAGCCTTCTCCTCCTCCAACCAAGTTTATTGTAA
TGTCCTCATCTTCCAGTGCCTCATCAACCCAGCAGGTTCTGTCCCTCAGCACCTCAGCTCCTGGCTCAGG
CTCTACTACTACCTCTCCTGTCACCACCACGGTTCCCAGCGTGCAGCCCATCGTCAAGCTGGTCTCCACT
GCTACCACTGCACCCCCAAGCACAGCCCCTGCTGGTTCTGGCAGTGTTCAGAAATACATTGTGGTCTCTC
TTCCCCCAACAGGGGAAGGCAAAGGAGGCCCTCCTTCTCATCCTTCTCCAGTCCCCCCTTCATCTTCTTC
ACCATCCCCACTTGGGGGAAGTACCCTCTGTGGGGGGAAGCAGGAAGCTGGGGACAGCCCCCCTCCAGCT
CCAGGGACTCCAAAGGCTAATGGCTCGCAGCCTACTGGACCTGGCTCTCCCCAGCCTGCTCTGTGATGTG
TCACATGAATTCCAGCTGAGCGCCGGTCGCTACCATTACCAGTTGGTCTGGTGTCAAAAATAATAATAAC
CGGGCAGGCCATGTCTGCCCGTATTTCGCGTAAGGAAATCCATTATGTACTATTTAAACTCGAGCGGCCG
CCAGCACAGTGGTCGACGATAAAATAAAAGATTTTATTTAGTCTCCAGAAAAAGGGGGGAATGAAAGACC
CCACCTGTAGGTTTGGCAAGCTAGCTTAAGTAACGCCATTTTGCAAGGCATGGAAAAATACATAACTGAG
AATAGAGAAGTTCAGATCAAGGTCAGGAACAGATGGAACAGCTGAATATGGGCCAAACAGGATATCTGTG
GTAAGCAGTTCCTGCCCCGGCTCAGGGCCAAGAACAGATGGAACAGCTGAATATGGGCCAAACAGGATAT
CTGTGGTAAGCAGTTCCTGCCCCGGCTCAGGGCCAAGAACAGATGGTCCCCAGATGCGGTCCAGCCCTCA
GCAGTTTCTAGAGAACCATCAGATGTTTCCAGGGTGCCCCAAGGACCTGAAATGACCCTGTGCCTTATTT
GAACTAACCAATCAGTTCGCTTCTCGCTTCTGTTCGCGCGCTTCTGCTCCCCGAGCTCAATAAAAGAGCC
CACAACCCCTCACTCGGGGCGCCAGTCCTCCGATTGACTGAGTCGCCCGGGTACCCGTGTATCCAATAAA
CCCTCTTGCAGTTGCATCCGACTTGTGGTCTCGCTGTTCCTTGGGAGGGTCTCCTCTGAGTGATTGACTA
CCCGTCAGCGGGGGTCTTTCACATGCAGCATGTATCAAAATTAATTTGGTTTTTTTTCTTAAGTATTTAC
ATTAAATGGCCATAGTTGCATTAATGAATCGGCCAACGCGCGGGGAGAGGCGGTTTGCGTATTGGGCGCT
CTTCCGCTTCCTCGCTCACTGACTCGCTGCGCTCGGTCGTTCGGCTGCGGCGAGCGGTATCAGCTCACTC
AAAGGCGGTAATACGGTTATCCACAGAATCAGGGGATAACGCAGGAAAGAACATGTGAGCAAAAGGCCAG
CAAAAGGCCAGGAACCGTAAAAAGGCCGCGTTGCTGGCGTTTTTCCATAGGCTCCGCCCCCCTGACGAGC
ATCACAAAAATCGACGCTCAAGTCAGAGGTGGCGAAACCCGACAGGACTATAAAGATACCAGGCGTTTCC
CCCTGGAAGCTCCCTCGTGCGCTCTCCTGTTCCGACCCTGCCGCTTACCGGATACCTGTCCGCCTTTCTC
CCTTCGGGAAGCGTGGCGCTTTCTCATAGCTCACGCTGTAGGTATCTCAGTTCGGTGTAGGTCGTTCGCT
CCAAGCTGGGCTGTGTGCACGAACCCCCCGTTCAGCCCGACCGCTGCGCCTTATCCGGTAACTATCGTCT
TGAGTCCAACCCGGTAAGACACGACTTATCGCCACTGGCAGCAGCCACTGGTAACAGGATTAGCAGAGCG
AGGTATGTAGGCGGTGCTACAGAGTTCTTGAAGTGGTGGCCTAACTACGGCTACACTAGAAGAACAGTAT
TTGGTATCTGCGCTCTGCTGAAGCCAGTTACCTTCGGAAAAAGAGTTGGTAGCTCTTGATCCGGCAAACA
AACCACCGCTGGTAGCGGTGGTTTTTTTGTTTGCAAGCAGCAGATTACGCGCAGAAAAAAAGGATCTCAA
GAAGATCCTTTGATCTTTTCTACGGGGTCTGACGCTCAGTGGAACGAAAACTCACGTTAAGGGATTTTGG
TCATGAGATTATCAAAAAGGATCTTCACCTAGATCCTTTTGCGGCCGGCCGCAAATCAATCTAAAGTATA
TATGAGTAAACTTGGTCTGACAGTTACCAATGCTTAATCAGTGAGGCACCTATCTCAGCGATCTGTCTAT
TTCGTTCATCCATAGTTGCCTGACTCCCCGTCGTGTAGATAACTACGATACGGGAGGGCTTACCATCTGG
CCCCAGTGCTGCAATGATACCGCGAGACCCACGCTCACCGGCTCCAGATTTATCAGCAATAAACCAGCCA
GCCGGAAGGGCCGAGCGCAGAAGTGGTCCTGCAACTTTATCCGCCTCCATCCAGTCTATTAATTGTTGCC
GGGAAGCTAGAGTAAGTAGTTCGCCAGTTAATAGTTTGCGCAACGTTGTTGCCATTGCTACAGGCATCGT
GGTGTCACGCTCGTCGTTTGGTATGGCTTCATTCAGCTCCGGTTCCCAACGATCAAGGCGAGTTACATGA
TCCCCCATGTTGTGCAAAAAAGCGGTTAGCTCCTTCGGTCCTCCGATCGTTGTCAGAAGTAAGTTGGCCG
CAGTGTTATCACTCATGGTTATGGCAGCACTGCATAATTCTCTTACTGTCATGCCATCCGTAAGATGCTT
TTCTGTGACTGGTGAGTACTCAACCAAGTCATTCTGAGAATAGTGTATGCGGCGACCGAGTTGCTCTTGC
CCGGCGTCAATACGGGATAATACCGCGCCACATAGCAGAACTTTAAAAGTGCTCATCATTGGAAAACGTT
CTTCGGGGCGAAAACTCTCAAGGATCTTACCGCTGTTGAGATCCAGTTCGATGTAACCCACTCGTGCACC
CAACTGATCTTCAGCATCTTTTACTTTCACCAGCGTTTCTGGGTGAGCAAAAACAGGAAGGCAAAATGCC
GCAAAAAAGGGAATAAGGGCGACACGGAAATGTTGAATACTCATACTCTTCCTTTTTCAATATTATTGAA
GCATTTATCAGGGTTATTGTCTCATGAGCGGATACATATTTGAATGTATTTAGAAAAATAAACAAATAGG
GGTTCCGCGCACATTTC
