>Addgene plasmid #44337 | pMX-mTAF6 | addgene partial sequence | sequence record 63913 | pBMN5 5'-GCTTGGATACACGCCGC-3'
CATCCTCTAGACTGCCGGATCTAGCTAGTTAATTAAGGATCCCAGTGTGGTGGTACGGGAATTTCCAGCA
TGGCCGAGGAGAAGAAACTGAAACTCAGCAATACTGTGTTGCCCTCTGAGTCCATGAAGGTGGTGGCAGA
ATCTATGGGCATTGCTCAGATTCAGGAGGAGACTTGCCAGCTACTGACAGATGAGGTCAGCTACCGCATC
AAGGAGATTGCCCAGGATGCCCTGAAGTTCATGCACATGGGGAAACGACAGAAGCTCACTACCAGTGACA
TTGACTATGCATTGAAGTTAAAGAATGTGGAGCCACTGTATGGCTTCCATGCTCAGGAGTTCATCCCTTT
CCGGTTTGCCTCTGGCGGGGGCCGGGAGCTGTACTTCTATGAAGAGAAGGAAGTGGACCTGAGTGACATC
ATCAACACCCCTCTGCCTCGGGTGCCTCTGGATGTCTGCCTCAAAGCTCATTGGCTAAGCATCGAAGGCT
GCCAGCCAGCTATACCAGAGAATCCACCCCCAGCTCCCAAAGAGCAGCAGAAGGCTGAGGCCACAGAACC
CCTGAAATCAGCAAAGCCAGGCCAAGAAGAAGATGGACCCCTGAAAGGCAAAGGTCAAGGGGCAGCTGCA
GCTGATGGCAAAGGAAAAGAGAAGAAGGCACCTCCCTTGCTGGAGGGGGCCCCTTTCCGCCTGAAGCCCC
GCAGCATCCATGAGCTGTCTGTGGAGCAGCAGCTGTATTACAAGGAGATCACGGAAGCCTGTGTGGGATC
CTGTGAGGCCAAGAGAGCGGAAGCTCTGCAGAGCATTGCCACGGACCCAGGGCTCTATCAGATGCTACCA
CGGTTCAGTACCTTCATCTCAGAGGGGGTCCGTGTGAATGTAGTTCAGAATAACCTGGCCTTGCTCATCT
ACCTGATGCGTATGGTGAAGGCCCTGATGGACAACCCCACACTGTATCTAGAGAAATATGTGCATGAGCT
CATTCCAGCAGTAATGACCTGCATTGTGAGTAGAC
